Addgene plasmid #239053: pBAD-dGreenPy1
Purpose: Bacterial expression of green fluorescent pyruvate control biosensor dGreenPy1
Depositing lab: Robert Campbell. Depositing organization: The University of Tokyo. Publication: High-performance genetically-encoded green and red fluorescent biosensors for pyruvate. Imai S, Hario S, Suerte C, Yamaguchi I, Sakoi K, Terai T, Takahashi-Yamashiro K, Campbell RE. bioRxiv 2025.04.17.649293 10.1101/2025.04.17.649293.
Backbone
  Vector backbone: pBAD
  Vector type: Bacterial Expression
Growth in bacteria
  Bacterial resistance: Ampicillin, 100 μg/mL
  Growth temperature: 37°C
  Growth strain: DH5alpha
  Copy number: High Copy
Gene/Insert
  Gene/Insert name: dGreenPy1
  Species: Synthetic
  Insert size (bp): 1266
  Cloning method: Restriction Enzyme; 5′ cloning site XhoI (not destroyed); 3′ cloning site HindIII (not destroyed)
Terms and licenses: Academic/Nonprofit Terms; Industry Terms: Not Available to Industry
Depositor comments: Please visit ttps://doi.org/10.1101/2025.04.17.649293 for bioRxiv preprint.
How to cite: pBAD-dGreenPy1 was a gift from Robert Campbell (Addgene plasmid # 239053 ; http://n2t.net/addgene:239053 ; RRID:Addgene_239053)
