[The description below was written by a language model from this plasmid's Addgene catalogue record and pLannotate feature annotations shown in this document.]
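Description:
pBAD-dGreenPy1 is a 5,333-nt bacterial expression plasmid built on the pBAD backbone for arabinose-inducible production of dGreenPy1, a synthetic green fluorescent protein described as the control counterpart to a genetically encoded pyruvate biosensor. It is maintained in E. coli through a ColE1/pMB1-type origin, recorded as high copy, and selected with ampicillin via the β-lactamase gene under its native promoter. The annotation also picks up a pBR322 bom region and short fragments of rop and an RSF-type origin. These are backbone remnants rather than functional additions.

Expression is controlled by the araBAD promoter together with the divergently transcribed araC regulator, which represses the promoter in the absence of L-arabinose and activates it when the sugar is supplied, giving tight, titratable induction. Downstream of the promoter lies the usual pBAD leader: a short match to a His-tag-containing composite tag, the T7 gene 10 leader that aids translation, and the Xpress epitope with its enterokinase cleavage site, so the protein should carry an N-terminal tag region suited to purification and detection.

The 1,266-bp insert was cloned between retained XhoI and HindIII sites. Within it, the annotation recognises a circularly permuted EGFP-like segment flanked by unannotated coding sequence, which presumably corresponds to the sensing domain, although the record does not identify that domain or say what makes this a control variant. Transcription ends at the rrnB T1 and T2 terminators.

The construct is intended for producing the dGreenPy1 protein in bacteria, where it would typically serve as a control in characterisation alongside the responsive pyruvate sensor.
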