Features (pLannotate 1.2.2; 15 found; start..end, strand, type, name):
      1..57      +  rep_origin     RSF ori (fragment): Plasmids containing the RSF 1030 origin of replication can be propagated in E. coli cells that contain additional plasmids with compatible origins.
     62..202     -  misc_feature   bom: basis of mobility region from pBR322
    304..344     -  CDS            rop (fragment): Rop protein, which maintains plasmids at low copy number; rop
    466..1344    -  CDS            araC: L-arabinose regulatory protein; araC
   1371..1655    +  promoter       araBAD promoter: araBAD; promoter of the L-arabinose operon of E. coli; the araC regulatory gene is transcribed in the opposite direction (Guzman et al., 1995)
   1701..1721    +  CDS            capTEV™ (fragment): composite tag for in vivo biotinylation, TEV protease cleavage, and 6xHis tagging
   1722..1754    +  CDS            T7 tag (gene 10 leader): leader peptide from bacteriophage T7 gene 10 promotes efficient translation in E. coli
   1758..1781    +  CDS            Xpress™ tag: Xpress™ epitope tag, including an enterokinase recognition and cleavage site
   2139..2861    +  CDS            cEGFP: cEGFP is a basic (constitutively fluorescent) green fluorescent protein published in 2008, derived from Aequorea victoria.
   3155..3270    +  ncRNA          5S rRNA: Accession: RF00001 - 5S ribosomal RNA
   3274..3360    +  terminator     rrnB T1 terminator: Escherichia coli rrnB; transcription terminator T1 from the E. coli rrnB gene
   3452..3479    +  terminator     rrnB T2 terminator: transcription terminator T2 from the E. coli rrnB gene
   3498..3589    +  promoter       AmpR promoter: bla
   3590..4450    +  CDS            AmpR: β-lactamase; bla; confers resistance to ampicillin, carbenicillin, and related antibiotics
   4621..5209    +  rep_origin     ori: high-copy-number ColE1/pMB1/pBR322/pUC origin of replication
>Addgene plasmid #239053 | pBAD-dGreenPy1 | addgene full sequence | sequence record 476976 | Addgene NGS Result
CCGCTCGCCGCAGCCGAACGACCGAGCGCAGCGAGTCAGTGAGCGAGGAAGCGGAAGAGCGCCTGATGCG
GTATTTTCTCCTTACGCATCTGTGCGGTATTTCACACCGCATATGGTGCACTCTCAGTACAATCTGCTCT
GATGCCGCATAGTTAAGCCAGTATACACTCCGCTATCGCTACGTGACTGGGTCATGGCTGCGCCCCGACA
CCCGCCAACACCCGCTGACGCGCCCTGACGGGCTTGTCTGCTCCCGGCATCCGCTTACAGACAAGCTGTG
ACCGTCTCCGGGAGCTGCATGTGTCAGAGGTTTTCACCGTCATCACCGAAACGCGCGAGGCAGCAGATCA
ATTCGCGCGCGAAGGCGAAGCGGCATGCATAATGTGCCTGTCAAATGGACGAAGCAGGGATTCTGCAAAC
CCTATGCTACTCCGTCAAGCCGTCAATTGTCTGATTCGTTACCAATTATGACAACTTGACGGCTACATCA
TTCACTTTTTCTTCACAACCGGCACGGAACTCGCTCGGGCTGGCCCCGGTGCATTTTTTAAATACCCGCG
AGAAATAGAGTTGATCGTCAAAACCAACATTGCGACCGACGGTGGCGATAGGCATCCGGGTGGTGCTCAA
AAGCAGCTTCGCCTGGCTGATACGTTGGTCCTCGCGCCAGCTTAAGACGCTAATCCCTAACTGCTGGCGG
AAAAGATGTGACAGACGCGACGGCGACAAGCAAACATGCTGTGCGACGCTGGCGATATCAAAATTGCTGT
CTGCCAGGTGATCGCTGATGTACTGACAAGCCTCGCGTACCCGATTATCCATCGGTGGATGGAGCGACTC
GTTAATCGCTTCCATGCGCCGCAGTAACAATTGCTCAAGCAGATTTATCGCCAGCAGCTCCGAATAGCGC
CCTTCCCCTTGCCCGGCGTTAATGATTTGCCCAAACAGGTCGCTGAAATGCGGCTGGTGCGCTTCATCCG
GGCGAAAGAACCCCGTATTGGCAAATATTGACGGCCAGTTAAGCCATTCATGCCAGTAGGCGCGCGGACG
AAAGTAAACCCACTGGTGATACCATTCGCGAGCCTCCGGATGACGACCGTAGTGATGAATCTCTCCTGGC
GGGAACAGCAAAATATCACCCGGTCGGCAAACAAATTCTCGTCCCTGATTTTTCACCACCCCCTGACCGC
GAATGGTGAGATTGAGAATATAACCTTTCATTCCCAGCGGTCGGTCGATAAAAAAATCGAGATAACCGTT
GGCCTCAATCGGCGTTAAACCCGCCACCAGATGGGCATTAAACGAGTATCCCGGCAGCAGGGGATCATTT
TGCGCTTCAGCCATACTTTTCATACTCCCGCCATTCAGAGAAGAAACCAATTGTCCATATTGCATCAGAC
ATTGCCGTCACTGCGTCTTTTACTGGCTCTTCTCGCTAACCAAACCGGTAACCCCGCTTATTAAAAGCAT
TCTGTAACAAAGCGGGACCAAAGCCATGACAAAAACGCGTAACAAAAGTGTCTATAATCACGGCAGAAAA
GTCCACATTGATTATTTGCACGGCGTCACACTTTGCTATGCCATAGCATTTTTATCCATAAGATTAGCGG
ATCCTACCTGACGCTTTTTATCGCAACTCTCTACTGTTTCTCCATACCCGTTTTTTGGGCTAACAGGAGG
AATTAACCATGGGGGGTTCTCATCATCATCATCATCATGGTATGGCTAGCATGACTGGTGGACAGCAAAT
GGGTCGGGATCTGTACGACGATGACGATAAGGATCCGAGCTCGAGAATGGTGCAATCTTTTTCCGATCCG
CTGGTAGAACTGCTTCCAGATCACCCGGAATCCCAATATGACTTGCTCGAAGCGCGCCATGCGCTGGAAG
GGATCGCAGCATATTACGCTGCCTTGCGCAGCACAGATGAAGATAAAGAGAGGATCAGAGAGTTGCATCA
TGCGATTGGGCTTGCCCAACAAAGTGGTGATCTCGATGCCGAAAGTAACGCTGTACTTCAGTATCAAACC
GCGGTGACCGAGGCAGCGCACAATGTGGTCCTTTTGCACTTGTTGAGATGTATGGAGCCTATGCTCGCAC
AGAATATCCGACAAAACTTTGAGCTGCTGTACCGTCATAACGTCTATGTCATGGCCGACAAGCAGAGGAA
CGGCATCAAGGCGAACTTCAAGATCCGCCACAACATCGAGGGCGGCGGCGTGCAGCTCGCCTACCACCAC
CAGCAGAACACCCCCATCGGCGACGGCCCCGTGCTGCTGCCCGACAACCACTACCTGTGCACCCAGTCCA
AACTTTCGAAAGACCCCAACGAGAAGCGCGATCACATGGTCCTGCTGGAGTTCGTGACCGCCGCCGGGAT
CACTCTCGGCATGGACGAGCTGTACATGGGCGGTACCGGAGGGAGCATGGTGAGCAAGGGCGAGGAGCTG
TTCACCGGGGTGGTGCCCATCCTGGTCGAGCTGGACGGCGACGTAAACGGCCACAAGTTCAGCGTGTCCG
GCGAGGGTGAGGGCGATGCCACCTACGGCAAGCTGACCCTGAAGTTCATCTGCACCACCGGCAAGCTGCC
CGTGCCCTGGCCCACCCTCGTGACCACCCTGACCTACGGCGTGCAGTGCTTCGGCCGCTACCCCGACCAC
ATGAAGCAGCACGACTTCTTCAAGTCCGCCATGCCCGAAGGCTACATCCAGGAGCGCACCATCTTCTTCG
AGGACGACGGCAACTACAAGACCCGCGCCGAGGTGAAGTTCGAGGGCGACACCCTGGTGAGCCGCATCGA
GCTGAAGGGCATCGACTTCAAGGAGGACGGCAACATCCTGGGGCATAAGCTGGAGTACAACTCGTGGGGT
CGACGAGAGATGCTGCCGCTCGTGTCTTCCCATCGCACTCGCATATTTGAAGCTATTATGGCAGGAAAAC
CGGAGGAAGCCAGGGAAGCGTCCCATAAACACTTGGCCTTTATTGAGGAAATCCTGCTGGACCGGTCAAG
GGAGGAATCACGCCGCGAACGCTCATTGAGACGGCTGGAGCAAAGAAAGAATTGAAAGCTTGGCTGTTTT
GGCGGATGAGAGAAGATTTTCAGCCTGATACAGATTAAATCAGAACGCAGAAGCGGTCTGATAAAACAGA
ATTTGCCTGGCGGCAGTAGCGCGGTGGTCCCACCTGACCCCATGCCGAACTCAGAAGTGAAACGCCGTAG
CGCCGATGGTAGTGTGGGGTCTCCCCATGCGAGAGTAGGGAACTGCCAGGCATCAAATAAAACGAAAGGC
TCAGTCGAAAGACTGGGCCTTTCGTTTTATCTGTTGTTTGTCGGTGAACGCTCTCCTGAGTAGGACAAAT
CCGCCGGGAGCGGATTTGAACGTTGCGAAGCAACGGCCCGGAGGGTGGCGGGCAGGACGCCCGCCATAAA
CTGCCAGGCATCAAATTAAGCAGAAGGCCATCCTGACGGATGGCCTTTTTGCGTTTCTACAAACTCTTTT
GTTTATTTTTCTAAATACATTCAAATATGTATCCGCTCATGAGACAATAACCCTGATAAATGCTTCAATA
ATATTGAAAAAGGAAGAGTATGAGTATTCAACATTTCCGTGTCGCCCTTATTCCCTTTTTTGCGGCATTT
TGCCTTCCTGTTTTTGCTCACCCAGAAACGCTGGTGAAAGTAAAAGATGCTGAAGATCAGTTGGGTGCAC
GAGTGGGTTACATCGAACTGGATCTCAACAGCGGTAAGATCCTTGAGAGTTTTCGCCCCGAAGAACGTTT
TCCAATGATGAGCACTTTTAAAGTTCTGCTATGTGGCGCGGTATTATCCCGTGTTGACGCCGGGCAAGAG
CAACTCGGTCGCCGCATACACTATTCTCAGAATGACTTGGTTGAGTACTCACCAGTCACAGAAAAGCATC
TTACGGATGGCATGACAGTAAGAGAATTATGCAGTGCTGCCATAACCATGAGTGATAACACTGCGGCCAA
CTTACTTCTGACAACGATCGGAGGACCGAAGGAGCTAACCGCTTTTTTGCACAACATGGGGGATCATGTA
ACTCGCCTTGATCGTTGGGAACCGGAGCTGAATGAAGCCATACCAAACGACGAGCGTGACACCACGATGC
CTGTAGCAATGGCAACAACGTTGCGCAAACTATTAACTGGCGAACTACTTACTCTAGCTTCCCGGCAACA
ATTAATAGACTGGATGGAGGCGGATAAAGTTGCAGGACCACTTCTGCGCTCGGCCCTTCCGGCTGGCTGG
TTTATTGCTGATAAATCTGGAGCCGGTGAGCGTGGGTCTCGCGGTATCATTGCAGCACTGGGGCCAGATG
GTAAGCCCTCCCGTATCGTAGTTATCTACACGACGGGGAGTCAGGCAACTATGGATGAACGAAATAGACA
GATCGCTGAGATAGGTGCCTCACTGATTAAGCATTGGTAACTGTCAGACCAAGTTTACTCATATATACTT
TAGATTGATTTAAAACTTCATTTTTAATTTAAAAGGATCTAGGTGAAGATCCTTTTTGATAATCTCATGA
CCAAAATCCCTTAACGTGAGTTTTCGTTCCACTGAGCGTCAGACCCCGTAGAAAAGATCAAAGGATCTTC
TTGAGATCCTTTTTTTCTGCGCGTAATCTGCTGCTTGCAAACAAAACAACCACCGCTACCAGCGGTGGTT
TGTTTGCCGGATCAAGAGCTACCAACTCTTTTTCCGAAGGTAACTGGCTTCAGCAGAGCGCAGATACCAA
ATACTGTCCTTCTAGTGTAGCCGTAGTTAGGCCACCACTTCAAGAACTCTGTAGCACCGCCTACATACCT
CGCTCTGCTAATCCTGTTACCAGTGGCTGCTGCCAGTGGCGATAAGTCGTGTCTTACCGGGTTGGACTCA
AGACGATAGTTACCGGATAAGGCGCAGCGGTCGGGCTGAACGGGGGGTTCGTGCACACAGCCCAGCTTGG
AGCGAACGACCTACACCGAACTGAGATACCTACAGCGTGAGCTATGAGAAAGCGCCACGCTTCCCGAAGG
GAGAAAGGCGGACAGGTATCCGGTAAGCGGCAGGGTCGGAACAGGAGAGCGCACGAGGGAGCTTCCAGGG
GGAAACGCCTGGTATCTTTATAGTCCTGTCGGGTTTCGCCACCTCTGACTTGAGCGTCGATTTTTGTGAT
GCTCGTCAGGGGGGCGGAGCCTATGGAAAAACGCCAGCAACGCGGCCTTTTTACGGTTCCTGGCCTTTTG
CTGGCCTTTTGCTCACATGTTCTTTCCTGCGTTATCCCCTGATTCTGTGGATAACCGTATTACCGCCTTT
GAGTGAGCTGATA
